Addgene plasmid #54236: mEmerald-PMP-N-10
Purpose: Localization: Peroxisomes, Excitation: 487, Emission: 509
Depositing lab: Michael Davidson. Depositing organization: Florida State University, Tallahassee.
Backbone
  Vector backbone: mEmerald-N1
  Backbone size w/o insert (bp): 4750
  Vector type: Mammalian Expression
  Selectable markers: Neomycin (select with G418)
Growth in bacteria
  Bacterial resistance: Kanamycin, 50 μg/mL
  Growth temperature: 37°C
  Growth strain: DH5alpha
  Copy number: High Copy
Gene/Insert
  Gene/Insert name: PMP (alt name: NM_018663.1)
  Species: H. sapiens (human)
  Entrez Gene: PXMP2 (a.k.a. PMP22)
  Promoter: CMV
  Tag / fusion protein: mEmerald (C terminal on backbone)
  Cloning method: Unknown
  Sequencing primers: 5′ CMV-F; 3′ SV40pA-R
Terms and licenses: Academic/Nonprofit Terms; Industry Terms
Depositor comments: . Excitation = 487; Emission = 509. Localization data: Peroxisomes
How to cite: mEmerald-PMP-N-10 was a gift from Michael Davidson (Addgene plasmid # 54236 ; http://n2t.net/addgene:54236 ; RRID:Addgene_54236)
