[The description below was written by a language model from this plasmid's Addgene catalogue record.]
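Description:
mEmerald-PMP-N-10 is a mammalian expression plasmid built on the mEmerald-N1 backbone (about 4.75 kb without insert), designed to label peroxisomes with a green fluorescent fusion protein. It is maintained in bacteria as a high-copy plasmid under kanamycin selection, and it carries a neomycin resistance marker so that transfected mammalian cells can be selected with G418. No feature table accompanies the record, so the replication origins and polyadenylation elements are not explicitly listed. However, the use of an SV40 polyA reverse sequencing primer suggests that an SV40 polyadenylation signal lies downstream of the expression cassette.

The insert is human PMP, linked in the record to the gene PXMP2 (also known as PMP22), which encodes a peroxisomal membrane protein. Expression is driven by the CMV promoter, a strong constitutive promoter in most mammalian cell lines. In keeping with the N1-style layout, the PMP coding sequence sits upstream of the fluorescent protein, so mEmerald is fused to the C terminus of PMP. The "10" in the name may refer to a linker length between the two parts, but the record does not state this, and the cloning method is listed as unknown. mEmerald is a bright GFP derivative, recorded here with excitation at 487 nm and emission at 509 nm.

The membrane protein moiety targets the fusion to peroxisomes. The construct therefore serves as an organelle marker for fluorescence microscopy, allowing peroxisome distribution, number and dynamics to be visualised in transfected mammalian cells, alone or alongside spectrally distinct markers.
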