>Addgene plasmid #54236 | mEmerald-PMP-N-10 | depositor partial sequence | sequence record 84381 | insert sequence
ACGTCAGATCCGCTAGCGCTACCGGACTCAGATCTGCCACCATGGCGCCGGCCGCGTCCAGGCTGCGGGC
CGAAGCCGGGCTCGGGGCGCTGCCGCGGCGGGCGCTCGCCCAGTACTTGCTCTTCCTGCGGCTCTACCCG
GTGCTCACCAAGGCGGCCACCAGTGGCATTTTGTCAGCACTTGGGAACTTCCTGGCCCAGATGATTGAGA
AGAAGCGGAAAAAAGAAAACTCTAGAAGTCTGGATGTCGGTGGGCCTCTGAGATATGCCGTTTACGGGTT
CTTCTTCACAGGGCCGCTGAGTCACTTCTTCTACTTCTTCATGGAACATTGGATCCCTCCTGAGGTCCCC
CTGGCAGGGCTCAGGAGGCTTCTCCTGGACCGCCTCGTCTTTGCACCGGCCTTCCTCATGTTGTTCTTCC
TCATCATGAACTTTCTGGAGGGGAAAGACGCCTCAGCCTTCGCCGCCAAGATGAGGGGGGGCTTCTGGCC
GGCGCTGAGGATGAACTGGCGGGTGTGGACGCCACTACAGTTCATCAACATCAACTACGTCCCTCTGAAG
TTCCGGGTGCTCTTCGCCAACCTGGCAGCTCTGTTCTGGTATGCCTACCTGGCCTCCTTGGGGAAGAGCG
GCTCCGGTAGCGGACCGGTCGCCACCATGGTGAGCAAGGGCGAGGAGCTGTTCACCGGGGTGGTGCCCAT
CCTGGTCGAGCTGGACGGCGACGTAAACGGCCACAAGTTCAGCGTGTCCGGCGAGGGCGAGGGCGATGCC
ACCTACGGCAAGCTGACCCTGAAGTTCATCTGCACCACCGGCAAGCTGCCCGTGCCCTGGCCCACCCTCG
TGACCACCTTGACCTACGGCGTGCAGTGCTTCGCCCGCTACCCCGACCACATGAAGCAGCACGACTTCTT
CAAGTCCGCCATGCCCGAAGGCTACGTCCAGGAGCGCACCATCTTCTTCAAGGACGACGGCAACTACAAG
ACCCGCGCCGAGGTGAAGTTCGAGGGCGACACCCTGGTGAACCGCATCGAGCTGAAGGGCATCGACTTCA
AGGAGGACGGCAACATCCTGGGGCACAAGCTGGAGTACAACTACAACAGCCACAAGGTCTATATCACCGC
CGACAAGCAGAAGAACGGCATCAAGGTGAACTTCAAGACCCGCCACAACATCGAGGACGGCAGCGTGCAG
CTCGCCGACCACTACCAGCAGAACACCCCCATCGGCGACGGCCCCGTGCTGCTGCCCGACAACCACTACC
TGAGCACCCAGTCCAAGCTGAGCAAAGACCCCAACGAGAAGCGCGATCACATGGTCCTGCTGGAGTTCGT
GACCGCCGCCGGGATCACTCTCGGCATGGACGAGCTGTACAAGTAAGCGGCCGCGACTCTAGATCATAAT
CAGCCATACCACATTT
