>Addgene plasmid #54236 | mEmerald-PMP-N-10 | addgene partial sequence | sequence record 92474 | EGFP-N 5'-CGTCGCCGTCCAGCTCGACCAG-3'
CCTTGCTCACCATGGTGGCGACCGGTCCGCTACCGGAGCCGCTCTTCCCCAAGGAGGCCAGGTAGGCATA
CCAGAACAGAGCTGCCAGGTTGGCGAAGAGCACCCGGAACTTCAGAGGGACGTAGTTGATGTTGATGAAC
TGTAGTGGCGTCCACACCCGCCAGTTCATCCTCAGCGCCGGCCAGAAGCCCCCCCTCATCTTGGCGGCGA
AGGCTGAGGCGTCTTTCCCCTCCAGAAAGTTCATGATGAGGAAGAACAACATGAGGAAGGCCGGTGCAAA
GACGAGGCGGTCCAGGAGAAGCCTCCTGAGCCCTGCCAGGGGGACCTCAGGAGGGATCCAATGTTCCATG
AAGAAGTAGAAGAAGTGACTCAGCGGCCCTGTGAAGAAGAACCCGTAAACGGCATATCTCAGAGGCCCAC
CGACATCCAGACTTCTAGAGTTTTCTTTTTTCCGCTTCTTCTCAATCATCTGGGCCAGGAAGTTCCCAAG
TGCTGACAAAATGCCACTGGTGGCCGCCTTGGTGAGCACCGGGTAGAGCCGCAGGAAGAGCAAGTACTGG
GCGAGCGCCCGCCGCGGCAGCGCCCCGAGCCCGGCTTCGGCCCGCAGCCTGGACGCGGCCGGCGCCATGG
TGGCAGATCTGAGTCCGGTAGCGCTAGCGGATCTGACGGTTCACTAAACCAGCTCTGCTTATATAGACCT
CCCACCGTACACGCCTACCGCCCATTTGCGTCAATGGGGCGGAGTTGTTACGACATTT
